>Addgene plasmid #223616 | pHR-CD28-LgBiT | addgene full sequence | sequence record 444068 | Addgene NGS Result
CGATACCGTCGACCTCGAGGGAATTAATTCGAGCTCGGTACCTTTAAGACCAATGACTTACAAGGCAGCT
GTAGATCTTAGCCACTTTTTAAAAGAAAAGGGGGGACTGGAAGGGCTAATTCACTCCCAACGAAGACAAG
ATCTGCTTTTTGCTTGTACTGGGTCTCTCTGGTTAGACCAGATCTGAGCCTGGGAGCTCTCTGGCTAACT
AGGGAACCCACTGCTTAAGCCTCAATAAAGCTTGCCTTGAGTGCTTCAAGTAGTGTGTGCCCGTCTGTTG
TGTGACTCTGGTAACTAGAGATCCCTCAGACCCTTTTAGTCAGTGTGGAAAATCTCTAGCAGCATCTAGA
ATTAATTCCGTGTATTCTATAGTGTCACCTAAATCGTATGTGTATGATACATAAGGTTATGTATTAATTG
TAGCCGCGTTCTAACGACAATATGTACAAGCCTAATTGTGTAGCATCTGGCTTACTGAAGCAGACCCTAT
CATCTCTCTCGTAAACTGCCGTCAGAGTCGGTTTGGTTGGACGAACCTTCTGAGTTTCTGGTAACGCCGT
CCCGCACCCGGAAATGGTCAGCGAACCAATCAGCAGGGTCATCGCTAGCCAGATCCTCTACGCCGGACGC
ATCGTGGCCGGCATCACCGGCGCCACAGGTGCGGTTGCTGGCGCCTATATCGCCGACATCACCGATGGGG
AAGATCGGGCTCGCCACTTCGGGCTCATGAGCGCTTGTTTCGGCGTGGGTATGGTGGCAGGCCCCGTGGC
CGGGGGACTGTTGGGCGCCATCTCCTTGCATGCACCATTCCTTGCGGCGGCGGTGCTCAACGGCCTCAAC
CTACTACTGGGCTGCTTCCTAATGCAGGAGTCGCATAAGGGAGAGCGTCGAATGGTGCACTCTCAGTACA
ATCTGCTCTGATGCCGCATAGTTAAGCCAGCCCCGACACCCGCCAACACCCGCTGACGCGCCCTGACGGG
CTTGTCTGCTCCCGGCATCCGCTTACAGACAAGCTGTGACCGTCTCCGGGAGCTGCATGTGTCAGAGGTT
TTCACCGTCATCACCGAAACGCGCGAGACGAAAGGGCCTCGTGATACGCCTATTTTTATAGGTTAATGTC
ATGATAATAATGGTTTCTTAGACGTCAGGTGGCACTTTTCGGGGAAATGTGCGCGGAACCCCTATTTGTT
TATTTTTCTAAATACATTCAAATATGTATCCGCTCATGAGACAATAACCCTGATAAATGCTTCAATAATA
TTGAAAAAGGAAGAGTATGAGTATTCAACATTTCCGTGTCGCCCTTATTCCCTTTTTTGCGGCATTTTGC
CTTCCTGTTTTTGCTCACCCAGAAACGCTGGTGAAAGTAAAAGATGCTGAAGATCAGTTGGGTGCACGAG
TGGGTTACATCGAACTGGATCTCAACAGCGGTAAGATCCTTGAGAGTTTTCGCCCCGAAGAACGTTTTCC
AATGATGAGCACTTTTAAAGTTCTGCTATGTGGCGCGGTATTATCCCGTATTGACGCCGGGCAAGAGCAA
CTCGGTCGCCGCATACACTATTCTCAGAATGACTTGGTTGAGTACTCACCAGTCACAGAAAAGCATCTTA
CGGATGGCATGACAGTAAGAGAATTATGCAGTGCTGCCATAACCATGAGTGATAACACTGCGGCCAACTT
ACTTCTGACAACGATCGGAGGACCGAAGGAGCTAACCGCTTTTTTGCACAACATGGGGGATCATGTAACT
CGCCTTGATCGTTGGGAACCGGAGCTGAATGAAGCCATACCAAACGACGAGCGTGACACCACGATGCCTG
TAGCAATGGCAACAACGTTGCGCAAACTATTAACTGGCGAACTACTTACTCTAGCTTCCCGGCAACAATT
AATAGACTGGATGGAGGCGGATAAAGTTGCAGGACCACTTCTGCGCTCGGCCCTTCCGGCTGGCTGGTTT
ATTGCTGATAAATCTGGAGCCGGTGAGCGTGGGTCTCGCGGTATCATTGCAGCACTGGGGCCAGATGGTA
AGCCCTCCCGTATCGTAGTTATCTACACGACGGGGAGTCAGGCAACTATGGATGAACGAAATAGACAGAT
CGCTGAGATAGGTGCCTCACTGATTAAGCATTGGTAACTGTCAGACCAAGTTTACTCATATATACTTTAG
ATTGATTTAAAACTTCATTTTTAATTTAAAAGGATCTAGGTGAAGATCCTTTTTGATAATCTCATGACCA
AAATCCCTTAACGTGAGTTTTCGTTCCACTGAGCGTCAGACCCCGTAGAAAAGATCAAAGGATCTTCTTG
AGATCCTTTTTTTCTGCGCGTAATCTGCTGCTTGCAAACAAAAAAACCACCGCTACCAGCGGTGGTTTGT
TTGCCGGATCAAGAGCTACCAACTCTTTTTCCGAAGGTAACTGGCTTCAGCAGAGCGCAGATACCAAATA
CTGTTCTTCTAGTGTAGCCGTAGTTAGGCCACCACTTCAAGAACTCTGTAGCACCGCCTACATACCTCGC
TCTGCTAATCCTGTTACCAGTGGCTGCTGCCAGTGGCGATAAGTCGTGTCTTACCGGGTTGGACTCAAGA
CGATAGTTACCGGATAAGGCGCAGCGGTCGGGCTGAACGGGGGGTTCGTGCACACAGCCCAGCTTGGAGC
GAACGACCTACACCGAACTGAGATACCTACAGCGTGAGCTATGAGAAAGCGCCACGCTTCCCGAAGGGAG
AAAGGCGGACAGGTATCCGGTAAGCGGCAGGGTCGGAACAGGAGAGCGCACGAGGGAGCTTCCAGGGGGA
AACGCCTGGTATCTTTATAGTCCTGTCGGGTTTCGCCACCTCTGACTTGAGCGTCGATTTTTGTGATGCT
CGTCAGGGGGGCGGAGCCTATGGAAAAACGCCAGCAACGCGGCCTTTTTACGGTTCCTGGCCTTTTGCTG
GCCTTTTGCTCACATGTTCTTTCCTGCGTTATCCCCTGATTCTGTGGATAACCGTATTACCGCCTTTGAG
TGAGCTGATACCGCTCGCCGCAGCCGAACGACCGAGCGCAGCGAGTCAGTGAGCGAGGAAGCGGAAGAGC
GCCCAATACGCAAACCGCCTCTCCCCGCGCGTTGGCCGATTCATTAATGCAGCTGTGGAATGTGTGTCAG
TTAGGGTGTGGAAAGTCCCCAGGCTCCCCAGCAGGCAGAAGTATGCAAAGCATGCATCTCAATTAGTCAG
CAACCAGGTGTGGAAAGTCCCCAGGCTCCCCAGCAGGCAGAAGTATGCAAAGCATGCATCTCAATTAGTC
AGCAACCATAGTCCCGCCCCTAACTCCGCCCATCCCGCCCCTAACTCCGCCCAGTTCCGCCCATTCTCCG
CCCCATGGCTGACTAATTTTTTTTATTTATGCAGAGGCCGAGGCCGCCTCGGCCTCTGAGCTATTCCAGA
AGTAGTGAGGAGGCTTTTTTGGAGGCCTAGGCTTTTGCAAAAAGCTTGGACACAAGACAGGCTTGCGAGA
TATGTTTGAGAATACCACTTTATCCCGCGTCAGGGAGAGGCAGTGCGTAAAAAGACGCGGACTCATGTGA
AATACTGGTTTTTAGTGCGCCAGATCTCTATAATCTCGCGCAACCTATTTTCCCCTCGAACACTTTTTAA
GCCGTAGATAAACAGGCTGGGACACTTCACATGAGCGAAAAATACATCGTCACCTGGGACATGTTGCAGA
TCCATGCACGTAAACTCGCAAGCCGACTGATGCCTTCTGAACAATGGAAAGGCATTATTGCCGTAAGCCG
TGGCGGTCTGTACCGGGTGCGTTACTGGCGCGTGAACTGGGTATTCGTCATGTCGATACCGTTTGTATTT
CCAGCTACGATCACGACAACCAGCGCGAGCTTAAAGTGCTGAAACGCGCAGAAGGCGATGGCGAAGGCTT
CATCGTTATTGATGACCTGGTGGATACCGGTGGTACTGCGGTTGCGATTCGTGAAATGTATCCAAAAGCG
CACTTTGTCACCATCTTCGCAAAACCGGCTGGTCGTCCGCTGGTTGATGACTATGTTGTTGATATCCCGC
AAGATACCTGGATTGAACAGCCGTGGGATATGGGCGTCGTATTCGTCCCGCCAATCTCCGGTCGCTAATC
TTTTCAACGCCTGGCACTGCCGGGCGTTGTTCTTTTTAACTTCAGGCGGGTTACAATAGTTTCCAGTAAG
TATTCTGGAGGCTGCATCCATGACACAGGCAAACCTGAGCGAAACCCTGTTCAAACCCCGCTTTAAACAT
CCTGAAACCTCGACGCTAGTCCGCCGCTTTAATCACGGCGCACAACCGCCTGTGCAGTCGGCCCTTGATG
GTAAAACCATCCCTCACTGGTATCGCATGATTAACCGTCTGATGTGGATCTGGCGCGGCATTGACCCACG
CGAAATCCTCGACGTCCAGGCACGTATTGTGATGAGCGATGCCGAACGTACCGACGATGATTTATACGAT
ACGGTGATTGGCTACCGTGGCGGCAACTGGATTTATGAGTGGGCCCCGGATCTTTGTGAAGGAACCTTAC
TTCTGTGGTGTGACATAATTGGACAAACTACCTACAGAGATTTAAAGCTCTAAGGTAAATATAAAATTTT
TAAGTGTATAATGTGTTAAACTACTGATTCTAATTGTTTGTGTATTTTAGATTCCAACCTATGGAACTGA
TGAATGGGAGCAGTGGTGGAATGCCTTTAATGAGGAAAACCTGTTTTGCTCAGAAGAAATGCCATCTAGT
GATGATGAGGCTACTGCTGACTCTCAACATTCTACTCCTCCAAAAAAGAAGAGAAAGGTAGAAGACCCCA
AGGACTTTCCTTCAGAATTGCTAAGTTTTTTGAGTCATGCTGTGTTTAGTAATAGAACTCTTGCTTGCTT
TGCTATTTACACCACAAAGGAAAAAGCTGCACTGCTATACAAGAAAATTATGGAAAAATATTCTGTAACC
TTTATAAGTAGGCATAACAGTTATAATCATAACATACTGTTTTTTCTTACTCCACACAGGCATAGAGTGT
CTGCTATTAATAACTATGCTCAAAAATTGTGTACCTTTAGCTTTTTAATTTGTAAAGGGGTTAATAAGGA
ATATTTGATGTATAGTGCCTTGACTAGAGATCATAATCAGCCATACCACATTTGTAGAGGTTTTACTTGC
TTTAAAAAACCTCCCACACCTCCCCCTGAACCTGAAACATAAAATGAATGCAATTGTTGTTGTTAACTTG
TTTATTGCAGCTTATAATGGTTACAAATAAAGCAATAGCATCACAAATTTCACAAATAAAGCATTTTTTT
CACTGCATTCTAGTTGTGGTTTGTCCAAACTCATCAATGTATCTTATCATGTCTGGATCAACTGGATAAC
TCAAGCTAACCAAAATCATCCCAAACTTCCCACCCCATACCCTATTACCACTGCCAATTACCTGTGGTTT
CATTTACTCTAAACCTGTGATTCCTCTGAATTATTTTCATTTTAAAGAAATTGTATTTGTTAAATATGTA
CTACAAACTTAGTAGTTGGAAGGGCTAATTCACTCCCAAAGAAGACAAGATATCCTTGATCTGTGGATCT
ACCACACACAAGGCTACTTCCCTGATTAGCAGAACTACACACCAGGGCCAGGGGTCAGATATCCACTGAC
CTTTGGATGGTGCTACAAGCTAGTACCAGTTGAGCCAGATAAGGTAGAAGAGGCCAATAAAGGAGAGAAC
ACCAGCTTGTTACACCCTGTGAGCCTGCATGGGATGGATGACCCGGAGAGAGAAGTGTTAGAGTGGAGGT
TTGACAGCCGCCTAGCATTTCATCACGTGGCCCGAGAGCTGCATCCGGAGTACTTCAAGAACTGCTGATA
TCGAGCTTGCTACAAGGGACTTTCCGCTGGGGACTTTCCAGGGAGGCGTGGCCTGGGCGGGACTGGGGAG
TGGCGAGCCCTCAGATCCTGCATATAAGCAGCTGCTTTTTGCCTGTACTGGGTCTCTCTGGTTAGACCAG
ATCTGAGCCTGGGAGCTCTCTGGCTAACTAGGGAACCCACTGCTTAAGCCTCAATAAAGCTTGCCTTGAG
TGCTTCAAGTAGTGTGTGCCCGTCTGTTGTGTGACTCTGGTAACTAGAGATCCCTCAGACCCTTTTAGTC
AGTGTGGAAAATCTCTAGCAGTGGCGCCCGAACAGGGACTTGAAAGCGAAAGGGAAACCAGAGGAGCTCT
CTCGACGCAGGACTCGGCTTGCTGAAGCGCGCACGGCAAGAGGCGAGGGGCGGCGACTGGTGAGTACGCC
AAAAATTTTGACTAGCGGAGGCTAGAAGGAGAGAGATGGGTGCGAGAGCGTCAGTATTAAGCGGGGGAGA
ATTAGATCGCGATGGGAAAAAATTCGGTTAAGGCCAGGGGGAAAGAAAAAATATAAATTAAAACATATAG
TATGGGCAAGCAGGGAGCTAGAACGATTCGCAGTTAATCCTGGCCTGTTAGAAACATCAGAAGGCTGTAG
ACAAATACTGGGACAGCTACAACCATCCCTTCAGACAGGATCAGAAGAACTTAGATCATTATATAATACA
GTAGCAACCCTCTATTGTGTGCATCAAAGGATAGAGATAAAAGACACCAAGGAAGCTTTAGACAAGATAG
AGGAAGAGCAAAACAAAAGTAAGACCACCGCACAGCAAGCGGCCGGCCGCTGATCTTCAGACCTGGAGGA
GGAGATATGAGGGACAATTGGAGAAGTGAATTATATAAATATAAAGTAGTAAAAATTGAACCATTAGGAG
TAGCACCCACCAAGGCAAAGAGAAGAGTGGTGCAGAGAGAAAAAAGAGCAGTGGGAATAGGAGCTTTGTT
CCTTGGGTTCTTGGGAGCAGCAGGAAGCACTATGGGCGCAGCGTCAATGACGCTGACGGTACAGGCCAGA
CAATTATTGTCTGGTATAGTGCAGCAGCAGAACAATTTGCTGAGGGCTATTGAGGCGCAACAGCATCTGT
TGCAACTCACAGTCTGGGGCATCAAGCAGCTCCAGGCAAGAATCCTGGCTGTGGAAAGATACCTAAAGGA
TCAACAGCTCCTGGGGATTTGGGGTTGCTCTGGAAAACTCATTTGCACCACTGCTGTGCCTTGGAATGCT
AGTTGGAGTAATAAATCTCTGGAACAGATTTGGAATCACACGACCTGGATGGAGTGGGACAGAGAAATTA
ACAATTACACAAGCTTAATACACTCCTTAATTGAAGAATCGCAAAACCAGCAAGAAAAGAATGAACAAGA
ATTATTGGAATTAGATAAATGGGCAAGTTTGTGGAATTGGTTTAACATAACAAATTGGCTGTGGTATATA
AAATTATTCATAATGATAGTAGGAGGCTTGGTAGGTTTAAGAATAGTTTTTGCTGTACTTTCTATAGTGA
ATAGAGTTAGGCAGGGATATTCACCATTATCGTTTCAGACCCACCTCCCAACCCCGAGGGGACCCGACAG
GCCCGAAGGAATAGAAGAAGAAGGTGGAGAGAGAGACAGAGACAGATCCATTCGATTAGTGAACGGATCT
CGACGGTATCGCCAAATGGCAGTATTCATCCACAATTTTAAAAGAAAAGGGGGGATTGGGGGGTACAGTG
CAGGGGAAAGAATAGTAGACATAATAGCAACAGACATACAAACTAAAGAATTACAAAAACAAATTACAAA
AATTCAAAATTTTCGGGTTTATTACAGGGACAGCAGAGATCCAGTTTGGATCGATAAGCTTGATATCGAA
TTCCTGCAGCCCCGATAAAATAAAAGATTTTATTTAGTCTCCAGAAAAAGGGGGGAATGAAAGACCCCAC
CTGTAGGTTTGGCAAGCTAGCTGCAGTAACGCCATTTTGCAAGGCATGGAAAAATACCAAACCAAGAATA
GAGAAGTTCAGATCAAGGGCGGGTACATGAAAATAGCTAACGTTGGGCCAAACAGGATATCTGCGGTGAG
CAGTTTCGGCCCCGGCCCGGGGCCAAGAACAGATGGTCACCGCAGTTTCGGCCCCGGCCCGAGGCCAAGA
ACAGATGGTCCCCAGATATGGCCCAACCCTCAGCAGTTTCTTAAGACCCATCAGATGTTTCCAGGCTCCC
CCAAGGACCTGAAATGACCCTGCGCCTTATTTGAATTAACCAATCAGCCTGCTTCTCGCTTCTGTTCGCG
CGCTTCTGCTTCCCGAGCTCTATAAAAGAGCTCACAACCCCTCACTCGGCGCGCCAGTCCTCCGACAGAC
TGAGTCGCCCGGGGGGGATCTGGAGCTCTCGAGAATTCTCATGCTCAGGCTGCTCTTGGCTCTCAACTTA
TTCCCTTCAATTCAAGTAACAGGAAACAAGATTTTGGTGAAGCAGTCGCCCATGCTTGTAGCGTACGACA
ATGCGGTCAACCTTAGCTGCAAGTATTCCTACAATCTCTTCTCAAGGGAGTTCCGGGCATCCCTTCACAA
AGGACTGGATAGTGCTGTGGAAGTCTGTGTTGTATATGGGAATTACTCCCAGCAGCTTCAGGTTTACTCA
AAAACGGGGTTCAACTGTGATGGGAAATTGGGCAATGAATCAGTGACATTCTACCTCCAGAATTTGTATG
TTAACCAAACAGATATTTACTTCTGCAAAATTGAAGTTATGTATCCTCCTCCTTACCTAGACAATGAGAA
GAGCAATGGAACCATTATCCATGTGAAAGGGAAACACCTTTGTCCAAGTCCCCTATTTCCCGGACCTTCT
AAGCCCTTTTGGGTGCTGGTGGTGGTTGGTGGAGTCCTGGCTTGCTATAGCTTGCTAGTAACAGTGGCCT
TTATTATTTTCTGGGTGAGGAGTAAGAGGAGCAGGCTCCTGCACAGTGACTACATGAACATGACTCCCCG
CCGCCCCGGGCCCACCCGCAAGCATTACCAGCCCTATGCCCCACCACGCGACTTCGCAGCCTATCGCTCC
GGGAATTCTGGCTCGAGCGGTGGTGGCGGGAGCGGAGGTGGAGGGTCGTCAGGTGTCTTCACACTCGAAG
ATTTCGTTGGGGACTGGGAACAGACAGCCGCCTACAACCTGGACCAAGTCCTTGAACAGGGAGGTGTGTC
CAGTTTGCTGCAGAATCTCGCCGTGTCCGTAACTCCGATCCAAAGGATTGTCCGGAGCGGTGAAAATGCC
CTGAAGATCGACATCCATGTCATCATCCCGTATGAAGGTCTGAGCGCCGACCAAATGGCCCAGATCGAAG
AGGTGTTTAAGGTGGTGTACCCTGTGGATGATCATCACTTTAAGGTGATCCTGCCCTATGGCACACTGGT
AATCGACGGGGTTACGCCGAACATGCTGAACTATTTCGGACGGCCGTATGAAGGCATCGCCGTGTTCGAC
GGCAAAAAGATCACTGTAACAGGGACCCTGTGGAACGGCAACAAAATTATCGACGAGCGCCTGATCACCC
CCGACGGCTCCATGCTGTTCCGAGTAACCATCAACAGCTAAGCGGCCGCGACTCTAGAGTCGACCTGCAG
GCATGCAAGCTTGATATCAAGCTTATCGATAATCAACCTCTGGATTACAAAATTTGTGAAAGATTGACTG
GTATTCTTAACTATGTTGCTCCTTTTACGCTATGTGGATACGCTGCTTTAATGCCTTTGTATCATGCTAT
TGCTTCCCGTATGGCTTTCATTTTCTCCTCCTTGTATAAATCCTGGTTGCTGTCTCTTTATGAGGAGTTG
TGGCCCGTTGTCAGGCAACGTGGCGTGGTGTGCACTGTGTTTGCTGACGCAACCCCCACTGGTTGGGGCA
TTGCCACCACCTGTCAGCTCCTTTCCGGGACTTTCGCTTTCCCCCTCCCTATTGCCACGGCGGAACTCAT
CGCCGCCTGCCTTGCCCGCTGCTGGACAGGGGCTCGGCTGTTGGGCACTGACAATTCCGTGGTGTTGTCG
GGGAAATCATCGTCCTTTCCTTGGCTGCTCGCCTGTGTTGCCACCTGGATTCTGCGCGGGACGTCCTTCT
GCTACGTCCCTTCGGCCCTCAATCCAGCGGACCTTCCTTCCCGCGGCCTGCTGCCGGCTCTGCGGCCTCT
TCCGCGTCTTCGCCTTCGCCCTCAGACGAGTCGGATCTCCCTTTGGGCCGCCTCCCCGCAT
Features (pLannotate 1.2.2; 34 found; start..end, strand, type, name):
     38..106     +  CDS            nef (fragment): NEF_HV1Z2 - Experimental evidence at protein level: Swiss-Prot protein existence level 1. Extracellular Nef protein targets CD4(+) T-lymphocytes for apoptosis by interacting with CXCR4 surface receptors. From Human immunodeficiency virus type 1 group M subtype D (isolate Z2/CDC-Z34) (HIV-1).
    108..341     +  LTR            3' LTR (ΔU3): self-inactivating 3' long terminal repeat (LTR) from HIV-1
    366..384     -  promoter       SP6 promoter: promoter for bacteriophage SP6 RNA polymerase
    612..891     +  CDS            TcR (fragment): tetracycline efflux protein; tet; confers resistance to tetracycline
    892..940     -  misc_feature   bom (fragment): basis of mobility region from pBR322
   1042..1077    -  CDS            rop (fragment): Rop protein, which maintains plasmids at low copy number; rop
   1172..1276    +  promoter       AmpR promoter: bla
   1277..2137    +  CDS            AmpR: β-lactamase; bla; confers resistance to ampicillin, carbenicillin, and related antibiotics
   2308..2896    +  rep_origin     ori: high-copy-number ColE1/pMB1/pBR322/pUC origin of replication
   3079..3135    +  CDS            lacI (fragment): lac repressor; lacI; The lac repressor binds to the lac operator to inhibit transcription in E. coli. This inhibition can be relieved by adding lactose or isopropyl-β-D-thiogalactopyranoside (IPTG).
   3142..3471    +  promoter       SV40 promoter: SV40 enhancer and early promoter
   3671..3790    +  CDS            gpt (fragment): XGPT_ECOLI - Also known as gpp, gxu. Experimental evidence at protein level: Swiss-Prot protein existence level 1. Purine salvage pathway enzyme that catalyzes the transfer of the ribosyl-5-phosphate group from 5-phospho-alpha-D-ribose 1- diphosphate (PRPP) to the N9 position of the 6-oxopurines guanine and xanthine to form the corresponding ribonucleotides GMP (guanosine 5'- monophosphate) and XMP (xanthosine 5'-monophosphate), with the release of PPi. To a lesser extent, also acts on hypoxanthine (PubMed:9100006, PubMed:3886014). Does not ribophosphorylate adenine (PubMed:3886014). From Esch
   3790..4125    +  CDS            gpt (fragment): XGPT_ECOLI - Also known as gpp, gxu. Experimental evidence at protein level: Swiss-Prot protein existence level 1. Purine salvage pathway enzyme that catalyzes the transfer of the ribosyl-5-phosphate group from 5-phospho-alpha-D-ribose 1- diphosphate (PRPP) to the N9 position of the 6-oxopurines guanine and xanthine to form the corresponding ribonucleotides GMP (guanosine 5'- monophosphate) and XMP (xanthosine 5'-monophosphate), with the release of PPi. To a lesser extent, also acts on hypoxanthine (PubMed:9100006, PubMed:3886014). Does not ribophosphorylate adenine (PubMed:3886014). From Esch
   4220..4525    +  CDS            frsA (fragment): FRSA_ECOLI - Also known as yafA. Experimental evidence at protein level: Swiss-Prot protein existence level 1. Catalyzes the hydrolysis of esters (PubMed:15808744). Displays esterase activity toward pNP-butyrate (PubMed:15808744). May stimulate mixed-acid fermentation by acting as a fermentation/respiration switch that down-regulates respiration and up- regulates fermentation rates (PubMed:15169777). From Escherichia coli (strain K12).
   4529..4603    +  CDS            small t antigen (fragment): SV40 (simian virus 40) small t antigen
   4605..4670    +  intron         small t intron: SV40 (simian virus 40) small t antigen intron
   4800..4820    +  CDS            SV40 NLS: nuclear localization signal of SV40 (simian virus 40) large T antigen
   5139..5222    +  CDS            large T antigen (fragment): large T antigen from SV40 (simian virus 40)
   5245..5379    +  polyA_signal   SV40 poly(A) signal: SV40 polyadenylation signal
   5546..5875    +  CDS            nef (fragment): NEF_HV1BR - Experimental evidence at protein level: Swiss-Prot protein existence level 1. Extracellular Nef protein targets CD4(+) T-lymphocytes for apoptosis by interacting with CXCR4 surface receptors (PubMed:14990729). From Human immunodeficiency virus type 1 group M subtype B (isolate BRU/LAI) (HIV-1).
   5923..6180    +  LTR            5' LTR (truncated): truncated 5' long terminal repeat (LTR) from HIV-1
   6227..6352    +  misc_feature   HIV-1 Ψ: packaging signal of human immunodeficiency virus type 1
   6336..6674    +  CDS            HIV-1 gag (fragment): gag protein from human immunodeficiency virus 1; gag
   6849..7082    +  misc_feature   RRE: The Rev response element (RRE) of HIV-1 allows for Rev-dependent mRNA export from the nucleus to the cytoplasm.
   7459..7559    +  CDS            Rev (fragment): human immunodeficiency virus 1 (HIV-1) Rev protein; rev; enhances nuclear export of unspliced and incompletely spliced viral mRNAs
   7596..7713    +  misc_feature   cPPT/CTS: central polypurine tract and central termination sequence of HIV-1
   7750..7782    -  misc_feature   MCS (fragment): pBluescript multiple cloning site
   7866..8273    +  promoter       SFFV promoter: spleen focus-forming virus long terminal repeat (LTR) promoter
   8301..8960    +  CDS            CD28: CD28_HUMAN - Experimental evidence at protein level: Swiss-Prot protein existence level 1. Involved in T-cell activation, the induction of cell proliferation and cytokine production and promotion of T-cell survival. Enhances the production of IL4 and IL10 in T-cells in conjunction with TCR/CD3 ligation and CD40L costimulation (PubMed:8617933). Isoform 3 enhances CD40L-mediated activation of NF-kappa-B and kinases MAPK8 and PAK2 in T-cells (PubMed:15067037). From Homo sapiens (Human).
   9015..9485    +  CDS            Nluc (fragment): NanoLuc® luciferase human codon-optimized
   9502..9532    +  misc_feature   MCS (fragment): pUC18/19 multiple cloning site
   9533..9551    +  misc_feature   MCS (fragment): pBluescript multiple cloning site
   9551..10139   +  misc_feature   WPRE: woodchuck hepatitis virus posttranscriptional regulatory element
  10140..21      +  misc_feature   MCS (fragment) (across the origin): pBluescript multiple cloning site
