[The description below was written by a language model from this plasmid's Addgene catalogue record and pLannotate feature annotations shown in this document.]
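Description:
pHR-CD28-LgBiT is a lentiviral transfer plasmid built on the pHR backbone for expressing human CD28 fused at its C terminus to LgBiT, the large subunit of the split NanoLuc luciferase system, in mammalian cells. It is propagated in E. coli through a high-copy ColE1/pUC-type origin and selected with ampicillin via the β-lactamase gene. The roughly 10.1 kb sequence also carries backbone remnants that the annotation detects only as fragments, including pieces of TcR, rop, bom and lacI. An SV40 promoter-driven gpt segment, followed by SV40 small t intron and polyadenylation sequences, lies outside the viral genome.

The packaged region runs from a truncated HIV-1 5' LTR through the Ψ packaging signal (overlapping a partial gag sequence), the Rev response element for Rev-dependent nuclear export of the genomic RNA, and the cPPT/CTS, which aids nuclear import of the reverse-transcribed genome. An internal SFFV promoter then drives the CD28 open reading frame. This is followed after a short gap by a sequence annotated as a NanoLuc fragment, consistent with the LgBiT tag described in the catalogue entry. A WPRE downstream enhances transcript stability and expression, and the cassette ends in a ΔU3 self-inactivating 3' LTR, which disables LTR promoter activity after integration. No mammalian selection marker or fluorescent reporter is annotated within the viral cassette.

Because gag-pol, rev and envelope functions are absent, virus production requires separate packaging and envelope plasmids. LgBiT regains luciferase activity when it pairs with a complementary small peptide tag on a partner protein. The construct is therefore suited to luminescence complementation assays of CD28 proximity or binding, in keeping with the associated study of cis-B7:CD28 interactions in T cell co-stimulation.
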