Addgene plasmid #223616: pHR-CD28-LgBiT
Purpose: Lentiviral expression of human CD28 with LgBiT tag in mammalian cells
Depositing lab: Enfu Hui. Depositing organization: University of California, San Diego (UCSD). Publication: cis-B7:CD28 interactions at invaginated synaptic membranes provide CD28 co-stimulation and promote CD8(+) T cell function and anti-tumor immunity. Zhao Y, Caron C, Chan YY, Lee CK, Xu X, Zhang J, Masubuchi T, Wu C, Bui JD, Hui E. Immunity. 2023 Jun 13;56(6):1187-1203.e12. doi: 10.1016/j.immuni.2023.04.005. Epub 2023 May 8. PubMed 37160118.
Backbone
  Vector backbone: pHR
  Vector type: Lentiviral ; Mammalian Expression
Growth in bacteria
  Bacterial resistance: Ampicillin, 100 μg/mL
  Growth temperature: 37°C
  Growth strain: NEB Stable
  Copy number: High Copy
Gene/Insert
  Gene/Insert name: CD28
  Species: H. sapiens (human)
  Entrez Gene: CD28 (a.k.a. Tp44)
  Tag / fusion protein: LgBiT (C terminal on insert)
  Cloning method: Gibson Cloning
  Sequencing primers: 5′ ccaatcagcctgcttctcgcttc; 3′ ccagaggttgattatcgataagc
Terms and licenses: Academic/Nonprofit Terms; Industry Terms: Not Available to Industry
Depositor comments: Plasmid lab code: L2642
How to cite: pHR-CD28-LgBiT was a gift from Enfu Hui (Addgene plasmid # 223616 ; http://n2t.net/addgene:223616 ; RRID:Addgene_223616)
